>Addgene plasmid #146503 | pAc5.1B-lambdaN-HA-DmDCP1_327-372-GST-V5His6_H | addgene full sequence | sequence record 396925 | Addgene NGS Result
GAAAAGTGCCACCTGACGTCTAAGAAACCATTATTATCATGACATTAACCTATAAAAATAGGCGTATCAC
GAGGCCCTTTCGTCTTCAAGAATTAATTCTATATTCTAAAAACACAAATGATACTTCTAAAAAAAAATCA
TGAATGGCATCAACTCTGAATCAAATCTTTGCAGATGCACCTACTTCTCATTTCCACTGTCACATCATTT
TTCCAGATCTCGCTGCCTGTTATGTGGCCCACAAACCAAGACACGTTTTATGGCCATTAAAGCTGGCTGA
TCGTCGCCAAACACCAAATACATAATGAATATGTACACATTCGAGAAAGAAGCGATCAAAGAAGCGTCTT
CGGGCGGAGTAGGAGAATGCGGAGGAGAAGGAGAACGAGCTGATCTAGTATCTCTCCACAATCCAATGCC
AACTGACCAACTGGCCATATTCGGAGCAATTTGAAGCCAATTTCCATCGCCTGGCGATCGCTCCATTCTT
GGCTATATGTTTTTCACCGTTACCCGGGGCCATTTTCAAAGACTCGTCGGCAAGATAAGATTGTGTCACT
CGCTGTCTCTCTTCATTTGTCGAAGAATGCTGAGGAATTTCGCGATGACGTCGGCGAGTATTTTGAAGAA
TGAGAATAATTTGTATTTATACGAAAATCAGTTAGTGGAATTTTCTACAAAAACATGTTATCTATAGATA
ATTTTGTTGCAAAATATGTTGACTATGACAAAGATTGTATGTATATACCTTTAATGTATTCTCATTTTCT
TATGTATTTATAATGGCAATGATGATACTGATGATATTTTAAGATGATGCCAGACCAAAAGGCTTGAATT
TCTGCGTCTTTTGCCGAACGCAGTGCATGTGCAATTGTTGTTTTTTGGAATATTCAATTTTCGGACTGTC
CGCTTTGATTTCAGTTTCTTGGCTTATTCAAAAAGCAAAGTAAAGCCAAAAAAGCGAGATGGCAATACCA
AATGCGGCAAAACGGTAGTGGAAGGAAAGGGGTGCGGGGCAGCGGAAGGAAGGGTGGGGCGGGGCGTGGC
GGGGTCTGTGGCTGGGCGCGACGTCACCGACGTTGGAGCCACTCCTTTGACCATGTGTGCGTGTGTGTAT
TATTCGTGTCTCGCCACTCGCCGGTTGTTTTTTTCTTTTTATGCTGCGCTCTCTCTAGCGCCATCTCGCT
TACGCATGCTCAACGCACCGCATGTTGCCGTTTCCTTTTATGCGTCATTTTGGCTCGAAATAGGCAATTA
TTTAAACAAAGATTAGTCAACGAAAACGCTAAAATAAATAAGTCTACAATATGGTTACTTATTGCCATGT
GTGTGCAGCCAACGATAGCAACAAAAGCAACAACACAGGTGGCTTTCCCTCTTTCACTTTTTGTTTGCAA
GCCGCGTGCGAGCAAGACGGCACGACCGGCAAACGCAATTACGCTGACAAAGAGCAGACGAAGTTTTGGC
GAAAAACATCAAGGCGCCTGATACGAATGCATTTGCAATAACAATTGCGATATTTAATATTGTTTATGAA
GCTGTTTGACTTCAAAACACACAAAAAAAAAAATAAAACAAATTATTTGAAAGAGAATTAGGAATCGGAC
GCTTATCGTTAGGGTAACAACAAGAAATGCTTACTGAGTCACAGCCTCTGGAAAACTGCCGCAAGCCAGA
GAGAGAGAGAAAAAGAGGGAGAGCAGCTTAGACCGCATGTGCTTGTGTGTGAGGCGTCTCTCTCTTCGTC
TCTGTTGCGCAAACGCATAGACTGCACTGAAAAAATCGATTACCTATTTTTTATGAATGAATATTTGCAC
TATTACTATTCAAAACTATTAAGATAGCAATCACATTCAATAGCCAAATACTATACCACCTGAGCGATGC
AACGAAATGATCAATTTGAGCAAAAATGCTGCATATTTAGGACGGCATCATTATAGAAATGCTTCTTGCT
GTGTACTTTTCTCTCGTCTGGCAGCTGTTTCGCCGTTATTGTTAAAACCGGCTTAAGTTAGGTGTGTTTT
CTACGACTAGTGAATGCCCTACTAGAAGATGTGTGTTGCACAAAATGTCCCTGGAATAACCAATTTGAAG
TGCAGATAGCAGTAAACGTAAGCTAATATGAATATTATTTAACTGTAATGTTTTAATATCGCTGGACATT
ACTAATAAACCCACTATAAACACATGTACATATGTATGTTTTGGCATACAATGAGTAGTTGGGGAAAAAA
TGTGTAAAAGCACCGTGACCATCACAGCATAAAGATAACCAGCTGAAGTATCGAATATGAGTAACCCCCA
AATTGAATCACATGCCGCAACTGATAGGACCCATGGAAGTACACTCTTCATGGCGATATACAAGACACAC
ACAAGCACGAACACCCAGTTGCGGAGGAAATTCTCCGTAAATGAAAACCCAATCGGCGAACAATTCATAC
CCATATATGGTAAAAGTTTTGAACGCGACTTGAGAGCGGAGAGCATTGCGGCTGATAAGGTTTTAGCGCT
AAGCGGGCTTTATAAAACGGGCTGCGGGACCAGTTTTCATATCACTACCGTTTGAGTTCTTGTGCTGTGT
GGATACTCCTCCCGACACAAAGCCGCTCCATCAGCCAGCAGTCGTCTAATCCAGAGACCCCGGATCGGGG
TACCAACATGGACGCACAAACACGACGACGTGAGCGTCGCGCTGAGAAACAAGCTCAATGGAAAGCTGCA
AACGGTGGATCTCCTCCACATATGGCTTACCCATACGATGTTCCAGATTACGCTCCTCCAAGCTTGAATT
CTATGCCACTGCTGAACTCGACGCAGTTCGTCCAGGCCTTCACGTACCTTATCCAGAACGATAAGGAGTT
TGCCAACAAGCTGCACAAGGCCTACCTGAACGGCTGTTCCAATCTACTGCTGGACTCCAGCTCCACATAT
CAAGAATTCATGTCCCCTATACTAGGTTATTGGAAAATTAAGGGCCTTGTGCAACCCACTCGACTTCTTT
TGGAATATCTTGAAGAAAAATATGAAGAGCATTTGTATGAGCGCGATGAAGGTGATAAATGGCGAAACAA
AAAGTTTGAATTGGGTTTGGAGTTTCCCAATCTTCCTTATTATATTGATGGTGATGTTAAATTAACACAG
TCTATGGCCATCATACGTTATATAGCTGACAAGCACAACATGTTGGGTGGTTGTCCAAAAGAGCGTGCAG
AGATTTCAATGCTTGAAGGAGCGGTTTTGGATATTAGATACGGTGTTTCGAGAATTGCATATAGTAAAGA
CTTTGAAACTCTCAAAGTTGATTTTCTTAGCAAGCTACCTGAAATGCTGAAAATGTTCGAAGATCGTTTA
TGTCATAAAACATATTTAAATGGTGATCATGTAACCCATCCTGACTTCATGTTGTATGACGCTCTTGATG
TTGTTTTATACATGGACCCAATGTGCCTGGATGCGTTCCCAAAATTAGTTTGTTTTAAAAAACGTATTGA
AGCTATCCCACAAATTGATAAGTACTTGAAATCCAGCAAGTATATAGCATGGCCTTTGCAGGGCTGGCAA
GCCACGTTTGGTGGTGGCGACCATCCTCCAAAATCGGTAGGCGGCCGCTCGAGTCTAGAGGGCCCGCGGT
TCGAAGGTAAGCCTATCCCTAACCCTCTCCTCGGTCTCGATTCTACGCGTACCGGTCATCATCACCATCA
CCATTGAGTTTAAACCCGCTGATCAGCCTCGACTGTGCCTTCTAAGGCCTGAGCTCGCTGATCAGCCTCG
ATCGAGGATCCAGACATGATAAGATACATTGATGAGTTTGGACAAACCACAACTAGAATGCAGTGAAAAA
AATGCTTTATTTGTGAAATTTGTGATGCTATTGCTTTATTTGTAACCATTATAAGCTGCAATAAACAAGT
TAACAACAACAATTGCATTCATTTTATGTTTCAGGTTCAGGGGGAGGTGTGGGAGGTTTTTTAAAGCAAG
TAAAACCTCTACAAATGTGGTATGGCTGATTATGATCAGTCGACCGATGCCCTTGAGAGCCTTCAACCCA
GTCAGCTCCTTCCGGTGGGCGCGGGGCATGACTATCGTCGCCGCACTTATGACTGTCTTCTTTATCATGC
AACTCGTAGGACAGGTGCCGGCAGCGCTCTGGGTCATTTTCGGCGAGGACCGCTTTCGCTGGAGCGCGAC
GATGATCGGCCTGTCGCTTGCGGTATTCGGAATCTTGCACGCCCTCGCTCAAGCCTTCGTCACTGGTCCC
GCCACCAAACGTTTCGGCGAGAAGCAGGCCATTATCGCCGGCATGGCGGCCGACGCGCTGGGCTACGTCT
TGCTGGCGTTCGCGACGCGAGGCTGGATGGCCTTCCCCATTATGATTCTTCTCGCTTCCGGCGGCATCGG
GATGCCCGCGTTGCAGGCCATGCTGTCCAGGCAGGTAGATGACGACCATCAGGGACAGCTTCAAGGCCAG
CAAAAGGCCAGGAACCGTAAAAAGGCCGCGTTGCTGGCGTTTTTCCATAGGCTCCGCCCCCCTGACGAGC
ATCACAAAAATCGACGCTCAAGTCAGAGGTGGCGAAACCCGACAGGACTATAAAGATACCAGGCGTTTCC
CCCTGGAAGCTCCCTCGTGCGCTCTCCTGTTCCGACCCTGCCGCTTACCGGATACCTGTCCGCCTTTCTC
CCTTCGGGAAGCGTGGCGCTTTCTCATAGCTCACGCTGTAGGTATCTCAGTTCGGTGTAGGTCGTTCGCT
CCAAGCTGGGCTGTGTGCACGAACCCCCCGTTCAGCCCGACCGCTGCGCCTTATCCGGTAACTATCGTCT
TGAGTCCAACCCGGTAAGACACGACTTATCGCCACTGGCAGCAGCCACTGGTAACAGGATTAGCAGAGCG
AGGTATGTAGGCGGTGCTACAGAGTTCTTGAAGTGGTGGCCTAACTACGGCTACACTAGAAGGACAGTAT
TTGGTATCTGCGCTCTGCTGAAGCCAGTTACCTTCGGAAAAAGAGTTGGTAGCTCTTGATCCGGCAAACA
AACCACCGCTGGTAGCGGTGGTTTTTTTGTTTGCAAGCAGCAGATTACGCGCAGAAAAAAAGGATCTCAA
GAAGATCCTTTGATCTTTTCTACGGGGTCTGACGCTCAGTGGAACGAAAACTCACGTTAAGGGATTTTGG
TCATGAGATTATCAAAAAGGATCTTCACCTAGATCCTTTTAAATTAAAAATGAAGTTTTAAATCAATCTA
AAGTATATATGAGTAAACTTGGTCTGACAGTTACCAATGCTTAATCAGTGAGGCACCTATCTCAGCGATC
TGTCTATTTCGTTCATCCATAGTTGCCTGACTCCCCGTCGTGTAGATAACTACGATACGGGAGGGCTTAC
CATCTGGCCCCAGTGCTGCAATGATACCGCGAGACCCACGCTCACCGGCTCCAGATTTATCAGCAATAAA
CCAGCCAGCCGGAAGGGCCGAGCGCAGAAGTGGTCCTGCAACTTTATCCGCCTCCATCCAGTCTATTAAT
TGTTGCCGGGAAGCTAGAGTAAGTAGTTCGCCAGTTAATAGTTTGCGCAACGTTGTTGCCATTGCTGCAG
GCATCGTGGTGTCACGCTCGTCGTTTGGTATGGCTTCATTCAGCTCCGGTTCCCAACGATCAAGGCGAGT
TACATGATCCCCCATGTTGTGCAAAAAAGCGGTTAGCTCCTTCGGTCCTCCGATCGTTGTCAGAAGTAAG
TTGGCCGCAGTGTTATCACTCATGGTTATGGCAGCACTGCATAATTCTCTTACTGTCATGCCATCCGTAA
GATGCTTTTCTGTGACTGGTGAGTACTCAACCAAGTCATTCTGAGAATAGTGTATGCGGCGACCGAGTTG
CTCTTGCCCGGCGTCAACACGGGATAATACCGCGCCACATAGCAGAACTTTAAAAGTGCTCATCATTGGA
AAACGTTCTTCGGGGCGAAAACTCTCAAGGATCTTACCGCTGTTGAGATCCAGTTCGATGTAACCCACTC
GTGCACCCAACTGATCTTCAGCATCTTTTACTTTCACCAGCGTTTCTGGGTGAGCAAAAACAGGAAGGCA
AAATGCCGCAAAAAAGGGAATAAGGGCGACACGGAAATGTTGAATACTCATACTCTTCCTTTTTCAATAT
TATTGAAGCATTTATCAGGGTTATTGTCTCATGAGCGGATACATATTTGAATGTATTTAGAAAAATAAAC
AAATAGGGGTTCCGCGCACATTTCCCC
Features (pLannotate 1.2.2; 11 found; start..end, strand, type, name):
    139..2648    +  promoter       Ac5 promoter: Drosophila melanogaster actin 5C promoter
   2668..2733    +  CDS            N (fragment): REGN_LAMBD - Experimental evidence at protein level: Swiss-Prot protein existence level 1. Plays a role as a transcriptional antitermination factor that allows the virus to initiate its lytic phase. Activates expression of the delayed viral early genes by modifying host RNA polymerase (RNAP) into a form that is resistant to termination signals. This antitermination function requires the host NusA protein which serves to stabilize the interaction between antitermination protein N and host RNA polymerase. From Escherichia phage lambda (Bacteriophage lambda).
   2758..2784    +  CDS            3xHA (fragment): three tandem HA epitope tags
   2950..3603    +  CDS            GST26_SCHJA: Experimental evidence at protein level: Swiss-Prot protein existence level 1. GST isoenzymes appear to play a central role in the parasite detoxification system. Other functions are also suspected including a role in increasing the solubility of haematin in the parasite gut. From Schistosoma japonicum (Blood fluke).
   3646..3687    +  CDS            V5 tag: epitope tag from simian virus 5
   3787..3921    -  polyA_signal   SV40 poly(A) signal: SV40 polyadenylation signal
   3944..4028    -  CDS            large T antigen (fragment): large T antigen from SV40 (simian virus 40)
   4029..4476    +  CDS            TcR (fragment): tetracycline efflux protein; tet; confers resistance to tetracycline
   4522..5110    -  rep_origin     ori: high-copy-number ColE1/pMB1/pBR322/pUC origin of replication
   5281..6141    -  CDS            AmpR: β-lactamase; bla; confers resistance to ampicillin, carbenicillin, and related antibiotics
   6142..6246    -  promoter       AmpR promoter: bla
