[The description below was written by a language model from this plasmid's Addgene catalogue record and pLannotate feature annotations shown in this document.]
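Description:
pAc5.1B-lambdaN-HA-DmDCP1_327-372-GST-V5His6_H is a 6,257 nt insect expression plasmid for producing a tagged fragment of the Drosophila melanogaster decapping factor DCP1 (Dcp1, CG11183). The catalogue lists the backbone as unknown, although the name and the annotated parts point to a pAc5.1B-type vector. Expression is driven by the constitutive D. melanogaster actin 5C (Ac5) promoter, and an SV40 polyadenylation signal lies downstream of the coding region, though it is annotated on the opposite strand. In bacteria the plasmid is maintained through a ColE1/pUC-type origin and selected with ampicillin via the β-lactamase gene and its own promoter. The feature annotation calls the origin high-copy, whereas the catalogue entry lists the plasmid as low copy. Short fragments annotated as SV40 large T antigen and a tetracycline resistance gene appear to be non-functional backbone remnants.

The open reading frame begins with a fragment of the bacteriophage lambda N protein, followed by an HA epitope. It then runs through an unannotated gap of about 165 nt that is consistent in size and position with the insert, DCP1 residues 327–372, and continues into Schistosoma japonicum glutathione S-transferase and a V5 epitope. The His6 tag implied by the name is not separately annotated. The lambda N peptide is commonly used to tether a fusion protein to reporter mRNAs carrying boxB hairpins, while HA, V5, GST and His6 allow detection and affinity pulldown. The record states the purpose only as insect expression of this DCP1 fragment. The associated publication concerns DCP1 trimerisation and the assembly of mRNA decapping complexes, which suggests use in interaction or tethering assays in Drosophila cultured cells.
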