Addgene plasmid #146503: pAc5.1B-lambdaN-HA-DmDCP1_327-372-GST-V5His6_H
Purpose: Insect Expression of DmDCP1_327-372
Depositing lab: Elisa Izaurralde. Depositing organization: Max Planck Institute for Developmental Biology. Publication: DCP1 forms asymmetric trimers to assemble into active mRNA decapping complexes in metazoa. Tritschler F, Braun JE, Motz C, Igreja C, Haas G, Truffault V, Izaurralde E, Weichenrieder O. Proc Natl Acad Sci U S A. 2009 Dec 22. 106(51):21591-6. 10.1073/pnas.0909871106 PubMed 19966221.
Backbone
  Vector backbone: Unknown
  Vector type: Insect Expression
Growth in bacteria
  Bacterial resistance: Ampicillin, 100 μg/mL
  Growth temperature: 37°C
  Growth strain: DH5alpha
  Copy number: Low Copy
Gene/Insert
  Gene/Insert name: DmDCP1_327-372
  Species: D. melanogaster (fly)
  Entrez Gene: Dcp1 (a.k.a. anon-WO0118547.163, CG11183, Dcp-1, DCP1, Dcp1p, dDcp1, dDCP1, Dmel\CG11183)
  Cloning method: Unknown
Terms and licenses: Academic/Nonprofit Terms; Industry Terms: Not Available to Industry
Depositor comments: Plasmids from this collection were made available to the research community and donated after the lab closed. Please note that the sequence provided by the depositing laboratory may be theoretical/predicted or based on Sanger sequencing results. There may be discrepancies between sequencing results obtained by Addgene and the depositor sequence. If an Addgene verified sequence is not available, please contact before placing your order to request that our lab fully sequence the plasmid.
How to cite: pAc5.1B-lambdaN-HA-DmDCP1_327-372-GST-V5His6_H was a gift from Elisa Izaurralde (Addgene plasmid # 146503 ; http://n2t.net/addgene:146503 ; RRID:Addgene_146503)
